>Addgene plasmid #158857 | JGI_018359 | addgene full sequence | sequence record 316638 | Addgene NGS Result
GCAACGCAAAATGCTGAATTTAGCAGGCAAGTTTCCTGATAAAGGGCCCTGTGAGTGCGACATTCGACGC
GCGAAAGCGAGTTGACGGCGCCCGAAATTTTCTTAGAGTTCGTTCAAGCTTCGGTTTCGGGGAGCCGCTA
AGGGATGCGGACCCAGCCGGGTAAGTCGCCGGGAACTATGGAATAATCCTAATTTCTGTGCGGCAGGCGC
GAGCTGCCGGAGCGAATATCATCCCTGTCGCAAACAGCAGGTCAATCAACGGTGGGTAGCGGGCTGCTAT
CCAGCGGCGGATAAGACTTGTCGGAGGAATCCTCTAGAAATAATTTTGTTTAACTTTAAGAAGGAGATAT
ACCATGAAGTTTCATCGGGTCGCGATGGTGTGCACGGCGGTTCTAATGGGGGCCGTCGGCGGAAATGCCA
TGGCCAACCCCGAGACCATCCAGCGCCAAAAGGACCCGAACCAGTGGCCCGCGCCGGGCCGCGACCTCGC
CATGACCCGTCACTCCGCCCTGAAAGACATCTCAACGGAGAACGTGGGAAAGATGCAGATGATCTGGTCG
CAGAGCTCCGGCACCCTCCGTGGCCACGAGGGCCAGCCGGTCGTCGTGACCGAGGGCGGCAAGGCGATGA
TGTATCTCATCTCCGGCTGGCCTAACATTGTTCAGGCGCTCGACCTCAGCGACCCGGACAACCCCAAGGC
CATCTGGAAGTACGTCAAACAGACGGATCGGGATGAGTCCGCCGTTCCACGCGCCTGCTGCGACACCGTC
AATCGCGGTCTGAGCTACGCTGACGGGAAGGTCGTCTTCGGCACGCTTGACGGCTTCGTCATCGCGCTGG
ACGCGAAGACGGGGAAGGAGGTGTGGGTGGTCAAGCACGCCTTCCCTGAGAACGGTGAGACTATCACGCC
GGCCCCGCTCATCGCCGAGAACAAGGTGCTCATCGGCTTCGGCGGCGATGAGTTCGCCGCGCGCGGCCGC
TTCACCGCCTACAACCTCGCCGACGGCAAGAAGCTGTGGGAGTGCCATGCCACCGGGCCGGATAAGGATG
TGTGCGTGACCAAGAACACGAACAAGGCGAACCCGCATTACGGCCAAGGCGGCAAGGACCTCGGGGTGAC
GGGCTACCCGGGTGACGAATGGAAGCGCGGCGGCGGCGCGAGCTGGGGCTTCTATAGCTACGACCCGGAG
CTCAAGCTCGTCTATCACGCGACGGGCAACCCGGGACTGTGGAGCCCCTCCTATCGGTGCAAGCATAAGA
CGCACGAGGAGTGCAACGACGGCTCGCAGGATAACCACTGGTCGATGACCATCTTCGCGCGCAAGGTCGA
CACCGGCGAGGCCGTCTGGGCGTACCAGATGACGCCCTTCGACCAGTGGGATTACGACGGCATCAACGAA
AACATGCTCGCCGACTGGACCATCGACGGTAAGAAGCGCAAGGTCCTGGTGCACTTCGACCGCAACGGTT
TCGCTTACGTCCTCGACCGTGTCGACGGCACGCTCCTGAAAGCGCACAAGTACGTCACCGCAAACTGGGC
CGAGAAAGTGGACATGAAGACCGGCAAGCCGGTGAAGGTCAAGGAGCACTCGCCGTTCTCGGTGGAGCAG
AATACCCAAGTGTGCCCGTCCGCCATGGGCGGCAAGGACCAGCAGCCCTGCGCGCTGGACCCGAATGAAG
AAGGAGTCGCGTACTGCCCGACCAACAACTGGTGCATGGAACTGGAGCCGCAGGAGCGGGCCCACACGCA
GCAAGGCACCGTCTATGTGTTCGCTAACGTGTACATGTACCCGGAGAAGCCGGGCGTCACCGGCAAGTTC
AAGAAGTTCAACGTGCTGACCGGCGAGACCGTGTGGGAGATCCCCGACCCGTATCCCAATTGGGGCGGCG
CCCTTATCACAGACGGTGGCCTGGCGTTCTATGGCTCGCTGGGCGGCGACTTCCGCGCGGTGGACCGCAA
GACCGGTAAGGTGCTCTGGAGCCGCAAGCTCGGCTCCGGCATCATCGGGAACCCCATCACGTACAAGGTC
AACGGGAAGCAGTACGTCAGCGTCTGGTCCGGTATCGGCGGCTGGATCGGCCTCCCAGTTACCGCCGGCC
TGGACCTCGAGGACAAGTTCGGCGCCATCGGGGCGACCGCGATGACCAAGGCCGCCAACCTCGATAAGAT
TCCTCAGGGGGGCACCCTGTACACCTTCCGCATCGGCGACGCCGAAAACCTCTATTTTCAGGGACATCAT
CACCATCACCATCACCACTGACAGCTATGACCATGATTACGCCAAGCTTGCATGCCTGCAGGTCGACTCT
AGAGGATCCCCGGGTACCGAGCTCGAATTCACTGGCCGTCGTTTTACAACGTCGTGACTGGGAAAACCCT
GGCGTTACCCAACTTAATCGCCTTGCAGCACATCCCCCTTTCGCCAGCTGGCGTAATAGCGAAGAGGCCC
GCACCGATCGCCCTTCCCAACAGTTGCGCAGCCTGAATGGCGAATGGCGCCTGATGCGGTATTTTCTCCT
TACGCATCTGTGCGGTATTTCACACCGCATATGGTGCACTCTCAGTACAATCTGCTCTGATGCCGCATAG
TTAAGCCAGCCCCGACACCCGCCAACACCCGCTGACGCGCCCTGACGGGCTTGTATGCTCCCGGCATCCG
CTTACAGACAAGCTGTGACCGTCTCCGGGAGCTGCATGTGTCAGAGGTTTTCACCGTCATCACCGAAACG
CGCGAGACGAAAGGGCCTCGTGATACGCCTATTTTTATAGGTTAATGTCATGATAATAATGGTTTCTTAG
CACCCTTTCTCGGTCCTTCAACGTTCCTGACAACGAGCCTCCTTTTCGCCAATCCATCGACAATCACCGC
GAGTCCCTGCTCGAACGCTGCGTCCGGACCGGCTTCGTCGAAGGCGTCTATCGCGGCCCGCAACAGCGGC
GAGAGCGGAGCCTGTTCAACGGTGCCGCCGCGCTCGCCGGCATCGCTGTCGCCGGCCTGCTCCTCAAGCA
CGGCCCCAACAGTGAAGTAGCTGATTGTCATCAGCGCATTGACGGCGTCCCCGGCCGAAAAACCCGCCTC
GCAGAGGAAGCGAAGCTGCGCGTCGGCCGTTTCCATCTGCGGTGCGCCCGGTCGCGTGCCGGCATGGATG
CGCGCGCCATCGCGGTAGGCGAGCAGCGCCTGCCTGAAGCTGCGGGCATTCCCGATCAGAAATGAGCGCC
AGTCGTCGTCGGCTCTCGGCACCGAATGCGTATGATTCTCCGCCAGCATGGCTTCGGCCAGTGCGTCGAG
CAGCGCCCGCTTGTTCCTGAAGTGCCAGTAAAGCGCCGGCTGCTGAACCCCCAACCGTTCCGCCAGTTTG
CGTGTCGTCAGACCGTCTACGCCGACCTCGTTCAACAGGTCCAGGGCGGCACGGATCACTGTATTCGGCT
GCAACTTTGTCATGCTTGACACTTTATCACTGATAAACATAATATGTCCACCAACTTATCAGTGATAAAG
AATCCGCGCGTTCAATCGGACCAGCGGAGGCTGGTCCGGAGGCCAGACGTGAAACCCAACATACCCCTGA
TCGTAATTCTGAGCACTGTCGCGCTCGACGCTGTCGGCATCGGCCTGATTATGCCGGTGCTGCCGGGCCT
CCTGCGCGATCTGGTTCACTCGAACGACGTCACCGCCCACTATGGCATTCTGCTGGCGCTGTATGCGTTG
GTGCAATTTGCCTGCGCACCTGTGCTGGGCGCGCTGTCGGATCGTTTCGGGCGGCGGCCAATCTTGCTCG
TCTCGCTGGCCGGCGCCACTGTCGACTACGCCATCATGGCGACAGCGCCTTTCCTTTGGGTTCTCTATAT
CGGGCGGATCGTGGCCGGCATCACCGGGGCGACTGGGGCGGTAGCCGGCGCTTATATTGCCGATATCACT
GATGGCGATGAGCGCGCGCGGCACTTCGGCTTCATGAGCGCCTGTTTCGGGTTCGGGATGGTCGCGGGAC
CTGTGCTCGGTGGGCTGATGGGCGGTTTCTCCCCCCACGCTCCGTTCTTCGCCGCGGCAGCCTTGAACGG
CCTCAATTTCCTGACGGGCTGTTTCCTTTTGCCGGAGTCGCACAAAGGCGAACGCCGGCCGTTACGCCGG
GAGGCTCTCAACCCGCTCGCTTCGTTCCGGTGGGCCCGGGGCATGACCGTCGTCGCCGCCCTGATGGCGG
TCTTCTTCATCATGCAACTTGTCGGACAGGTGCCGGCCGCGCTTTGGGTCATTTTCGGCGAGGATCGCTT
TCACTGGGACGCGACCACGATCGGCATTTCGCTTGCCGCATTTGGCATTCTGCATTCACTCGCCCAGGCA
ATGATCACCGGCCCTGTAGCCGCCCGGCTCGGCGAAAGGCGGGCACTCATGCTCGGAATGATTGCCGACG
GCACAGGCTACATCCTGCTTGCCTTCGCGACACGGGGATGGATGGCGTTCCCGATCATGGTCCTGCTTGC
TTCGGGTGGCATCGGAATGCCGGCGCTGCAAGCAATGTTGTCCAGGCAGGTGGATGAGGAACGTCAGGGG
CAGCTGCAAGGCTCACTGGCGGCGCTCACCAGCCTGACCTCGATCGTCGGACCCCTCCTCTTCACGGCGA
TCTATGCGGCTTCTATAACAACGTGGAACGGGTGGGCATGGATTGCAGGCGCTGCCCTCTACTTGCTCTG
CCTGCCGGCGCTGCGTCGCGGGCTTTGGAGCGGCGCAGGGCAACGAGCCGATCGCTGATCGTGGAAACGA
TAGGCCTATGCCATGCGGGTCAAGGCGACTTCCGGCAAGCTATACGCGCCCTAGAATTGTCAATTTTAAT
CCTCTGTTTATCGGCAGTTCGTAGAGCGCGCCGTGCGTCCCGAGCGATACTGAGCGAAGCAAGTGCGTCG
AGCAGTGCCCGCTTGTTCCTGAAATGCCAGTAAAGCGCTGGCTGCTGAACCCCCAGCCGGAACTGACCCC
ACAAGGCCCTAGCGTTTGCAATGCACCAGGTCATCATTGACCCAGGCGTGTTCCACCAGGCCGCTGCCTC
GCAACTCTTCGCAGGCTTCGCCGACCTGCTCGCGCCACTTCTTCACGCGGGTGGAATCCGATCCGCACAT
GAGGCGGAAGGTTTCCAGCTTGAGCGGGTACGGCTCCCGGTGCGAGCTGAAATAGTCGAACATCCGTCGG
GCCGTCGGCGACAGCTTGCGGTACTTCTCCCATATGAATTTCGTGTAGTGGTCGCCAGCAAACAGCACGA
CGATTTCCTCGTCGATCAGGACCTGGCAACGGGACGTTTTCTTGCCACGGTCCAGGACGCGGAAGCGGTG
CAGCAGCGACACCGATTCCAGGTGCCCAACGCGGTCGGACGTGAAGCCCATCGCCGTCGCCTGTAGGCGC
GACAGGCATTCCTCGGCCTTCGTGTAATACCGGCCATTGATCGACCAGCCCAGGTCCTGGCAAAGCTCGT
AGAACGTGAAGGTGATCGGCTCGCCGATAGGGGTGCGCTTCGCGTACTCCAACACCTGCTGCCACACCAG
TTCGTCATCGTCGGCCCGCAGCTCGACGCCGGTGTAGGTGATCTTCACGTCCTTGTTGACGTGGAAAATG
ACCTTGTTTTGCAGCGCCTCGCGCGGGATTTTCTTGTTGCGCGTGGTGAACAGGGCAGAGCGGGCCGTGT
CGTTTGGCATCGCTCGCATCGTGTCCGGCCACGGCGCAATATCGAACAAGGAAAGCTGCATTTCCTTGAT
CTGCTGCTTCGTGTGTTTCAGCAACGCGGCCTGCTTGGCCTCGCTGACCTGTTTTGCCAGGTCCTCGCCG
GCGGTTTTTCGCTTCTTGGTCGTCATAGTTCCTCGCGTGTCGATGGTCATCGACTTCGCCAAACCTGCCG
CCTCCTGTTCGAGACGACGCGAACGCTCCACGGCGGCCGATGGCGCGGGCAGGGCAGGGGGAGCCAGTTG
CACGCTGTCGCGCTCGATCTTGGCCGTAGCTTGCTGGACCATCGAGCCGACGGACTGGAAGGTTTCGCGG
GGCGCACGCATGACGGTGCGGCTTGCGATGGTTTCGGCATCCTCGGCGGAAAACCCCGCGTCGATCAGTT
CTTGCCTGTATGCCTTCCGGTCAAACGTCCGATTCATTCACCCTCCTTGCGGGATTGCCCCGACTCACGC
CGGGGCAATGTGCCCTTATTCCTGATTTGACCCGCCTGGTGCCTTGGTGTCCAGATAATCCACCTTATCG
GCAATGAAGTCGGTCCCGTAGACCGTCTGGCCGTCCTTCTCGTACTTGGTATTCCGAATCTTGCCCTGCA
CGAATACCAGCTCCGCGAAGTCGCTCTTCTTGATGGAGCGCATGGGGACGTGCTTGGCAATCACGCGCAC
CCCCCGGCCGTTTTAGCGGCTAAAAAAGTCATGGCTCTGCCCTCGGGCGGACCACGCCCATCATGACCTT
GCCAAGCTCGTCCTGCTTCTCTTCGATCTTCGCCAGCAGGGCGAGGATCGTGGCATCACCGAACCGCGCC
GTGCGCGGGTCGTCGGTGAGCCAGAGTTTCAGCAGGCCGCCCAGGCGGCCCAGGTCGCCATTGATGCGGG
CCAGCTCGCGGACGTGCTCATAGTCCACGACGCCCGTGATTTTGTAGCCCTGGCCGACGGCCAGCAGGTA
GGCCTACAGGCTCATGCCGGCCGCCGCCGCCTTTTCCTCAATCGCTCTTCGTTCGTCTGGAAGGCAGTAC
ACCTTGATAGGTGGGCTGCCCTTCCTGGTTGGCTTGGTTTCATCAGCCATCCGCTTGCCCTCATCTGTTA
CGCCGGCGGTAGCCGGCCAGCCTCGCAGAGCAGGATTCCCGTTGAGCACCGCCAGGTGCGAATAAGGGAC
AGTGAAGAAGGAACACCCGCTCGCGGGTGGGCCTACTTCACCTATCCTGCCCGGCTGACGCCGTTGGATA
CACCAAGGAAAGTCTACACGAACCCTTTGGCAAAATCCTGTATATCGTGCGAAAAAGGATGGATATACCG
AAAAAATCGCTATAATGACCCCGAAGCAGGGTTATGCAGCGGAAAAGATCCGTCGACCCTTTCCGACGCT
CACCGGGCTGGTTGCCCTCGCCGCTGGGCTGGCGGCCGTCTATGGCCCTGCAAACGCGCCAGAAACGCCG
TCGAAGCCGTGTGCGAGACACCGCGGCCGCCGGCGTTGTGGATACCTCGCGGAAAACTTGGCCCTCACTG
ACAGATGAGGGGCGGACGTTGACACTTGAGGGGCCGACTCACCCGGCGCGGCGTTGACAGATGAGGGGCA
GGCTCGATTTCGGCCGGCGACGTGGAGCTGGCCAGCCTCGCAAATCGGCGAAAACGCCTGATTTTACGCG
AGTTTCCCACAGATGATGTGGACAAGCCTGGGGATAAGTGCCCTGCGGTATTGACACTTGAGGGGCGCGA
CTACTGACAGATGAGGGGCGCGATCCTTGACACTTGAGGGGCAGAGTGCTGACAGATGAGGGGCGCACCT
ATTGACATTTGAGGGGCTGTCCACAGGCAGAAAATCCAGCATTTGCAAGGGTTTCCGCCCGTTTTTCGGC
CACCGCTAACCTGTCTTTTAACCTGCTTTTAAACCAATATTTATAAACCTTGTTTTTAACCAGGGCTGCG
CCCTGTGCGCGTGACCGCGCACGCCGAAGGGGGGTGCCCCCCCTTCTCGAACCCTCCCGGCCCGCTAACG
CGGGCCTCCCATCCCCCCAGGGGCTGCGCCCCTCGGCCGCGAACGGCCTCACCCCAAAAATGGCAGCCAA
GCTGACCACTTCTGCGCTCGGCCCTTCCGGCTGGCTGGTTTATTGCTGATAAATCTGGAGCCGGTGAGCG
TGGGTCTCGCGGTATCATTGCAGCACTGGGGCCAGATGGTAAGCCCTCCCGTATCGTAGTTATCTACACG
ACGGGGAGTCAGGCAACTATGGATGAACGAAATAGACAGATCGCTGAGATAGGTGCCTCACTGATTAAGC
ATTGGTAACTGTCAGACCAAGTTTACTCATATATACTTTAGATTGATTTAAAACTTCATTTTTAATTTAA
AAGGATCTAGGTGAAGATCCTTTTTGATAATCTCATGACCAAAATCCCTTAACGTGAGTTTTCGTTCCAC
TGAGCGTCAGACCCCGTAGAAAAGATCAAAGGATCTTCTTGAGATCCTTTTTTTCTGCGCGTAATCTGCT
GCTTGCAAACAAAAAAACCACCGCTACCAGCGGTGGTTTGTTTGCCGGATCAAGAGCTACCAACTCTTTT
TCCGAAGGTAACTGGCTTCAGCAGAGCGCAGATACCAAATACTGTTCTTCTAGTGTAGCCGTAGTTAGGC
CACCACTTCAAGAACTCTGTAGCACCGCCTACATACCTCGCTCTGCTAATCCTGTTACCAGTGGCTGCTG
CCAGTGGCGATAAGTCGTGTCTTACCGGGTTGGACTCAAGACGATAGTTACCGGATAAGGCGCAGCGGTC
GGGCTGAACGGGGGGTTCGTGCACACAGCCCAGCTTGGAGCGAACGACCTACACCGAACTGAGATACCTA
CAGCGTGAGCTATGAGAAAGCGCCACGCTTCCCGAAGGGAGAAAGGCGGACAGGTATCCGGTAAGCGGCA
GGGTCGGAACAGGAGAGCGCACGAGGGAGCTTCCAGGGGGAAACGCCTGGTATCTTTATAGTCCTGTCGG
GTTTCGCCACCTCTGACTTGAGCGTCGATTTTTGTGATGCTCGTCAGGGGGGCGGAGCCTATGGAAAAAC
GCCAGCAACGCGGCCTTTTTACGGTTCCTGGCCTTTTGCTGGCCTTTTGCTCACATGTTCTTTCCTGCGT
TATCCCCTGATTCTGTGGATAACCGTATTACCGCCTTTGAGTGAGCTGATACCGCTCGCCGCAGCCGAAC
GACCGAGCGCAGCGAGTCAGTGAGCGAGGAAGCGGAAGAGCGCCCAATACGCAAACCGCCTCTCCCCGCG
CGTTGGCCGATTCATTAATGCAGCTGGCACGACAGGTTTCCCGACTGGAAAGCGGGCAGTGAGCGCAACG
CAATTAATGTGAGTTAGCTCACTCATTAGGCACCCCAGGCTTTACACTTTATGCTTCCGGCTCGTATGTT
GTGTGGAATTGTGAGCGGATAACAATTTCACACAGGAAACAGCTATGACCATGATTACGCCAAGCTAGCT
TCCCGCTTGGTCGGGCCGCTTCGCGAGGGCCCGTTGACGACAACGGTGCGATGGGTCCCGGCCCCGGTCA
AGACGATGCCAATACGTTGCGACACTACGCCTTGGCACTTTTAGAATTGCCTTATCGTCCTGATAAGAAA
TGTCCGACCAGCTAAAGACATCGCGTCCAATCAAAGCCTAGAAAATATAGGCGAAGGGACGCTAATAAGT
CTTTCATAAGACCGCGCAAATCTAAAAATATCCTTAGATTCACGATGCGGCACTTCGGATGACTTCCGAG
CGAGCCTGGAACCTCAGAAAAACGTCTGAGAGATACCGCGGATCTCACACAGGAAATTTC
Features (pLannotate 1.2.2; 20 found; start..end, strand, type, name):
    325..347     +  RBS            RBS: efficient ribosome binding site from bacteriophage T7 gene 10 (Olins and Rangwala, 1989)
   2238..2257    +  CDS            7xHis (fragment): 6xHis affinity tag
   2284..2340    -  misc_feature   MCS: pUC18/19 multiple cloning site
   2337..2494    +  CDS            lacZα (fragment): LacZα fragment of β-galactosidase; lacZ fragment
   2500..2599    -  misc_feature   bom (fragment): basis of mobility region from pBR322
   2701..2736    -  CDS            rop (fragment): Rop protein, which maintains plasmids at low copy number; rop
   2801..3443    -  CDS            TetR (fragment): tetracycline resistance regulatory protein; tetR
   3549..4748    +  CDS            TcR: tetracycline efflux protein; tetA; confers resistance to tetracycline
   4807..4959    -  CDS            tetR (fragment): TETR1_ECOLX - Experimental evidence at protein level: Swiss-Prot protein existence level 1. TetR is the repressor of the tetracycline resistance element; its N-terminal region forms a helix-turn-helix structure and binds DNA. Binding of tetracycline to TetR reduces the repressor affinity for the tetracycline resistance gene (tetA) promoter operator sites. From Escherichia coli.
   4979..6127    -  CDS            trfA: trans-acting replication protein that binds to and activates oriV
   6257..6361    -  CDS            traI (fragment): TRAI6_ECOLX - Experimental evidence at protein level: Swiss-Prot protein existence level 1. The initiation process of transfer DNA synthesis requires the interaction of at least three plasmid-specific components (TraH, I, and J) at the transfer origin resulting in the assembly of a specialised nucleoprotein complex - the relaxosome. Site- and strand-specific cleavage at the transfer origin is dependent on TraI and TraJ. From Escherichia coli.
   6399..6770    -  CDS            traJ: oriT-recognizing protein; traJ
   6803..6912    -  oriT           oriT: incP origin of transfer
   7065..7696    +  rep_origin     oriV: incP origin of replication
   7774..7987    +  CDS            bla(M) (fragment): β-lactamase lacking the signal sequence; bla(M); allows cytosolic expression of β-lactamase
   8159..8747    +  rep_origin     ori: high-copy-number ColE1/pMB1/pBR322/pUC origin of replication
   8930..9022    +  CDS            lacI (fragment): lac repressor; lacI; The lac repressor binds to the lac operator to inhibit transcription in E. coli. This inhibition can be relieved by adding lactose or isopropyl-β-D-thiogalactopyranoside (IPTG).
   9035..9056    +  protein_bind   CAP binding site: CAP binding activates transcription in the presence of cAMP. E. coli catabolite activator protein
   9071..9101    +  promoter       lac promoter: promoter for the E. coli lac operon
   9109..9125    +  protein_bind   lac operator: The lac repressor binds to the lac operator to inhibit transcription in E. coli. This inhibition can be relieved by adding lactose or isopropyl-β-D-thiogalactopyranoside (IPTG). lac repressor encoded by lacI
