[The description below was written by a language model from this plasmid's Addgene catalogue record and pLannotate feature annotations shown in this document.]
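Description:
JGI_018359 is a 9.5 kb broad-host-range bacterial expression plasmid built on the pCM80_PxoxF backbone and catalogued as a synthetic biology vector. The feature table shows the IncP replication and mobilisation machinery: oriV together with the trfA replication initiator gene, and an oriT with traJ and a traI fragment, which allow the plasmid to be transferred by conjugation when transfer functions are supplied in trans. A ColE1/pMB1-type origin is also annotated, although the catalogue lists the plasmid as low copy. Selection is by tetracycline, conferred by the tetA efflux gene with adjacent tetR regulatory sequence. Short fragments of bla, rop, bom and lacI appear to be non-functional remnants of the vector's construction history.

The insert, named Dokdonella_2, is a synthetic gene introduced by Gibson assembly. It is not itself annotated, but it presumably occupies the unannotated region between a T7 gene 10 ribosome binding site and a C-terminal polyhistidine tag, which would permit affinity purification or detection of the product. The backbone name implies that expression is driven by a xoxF promoter, though no such promoter is annotated. A lac promoter with its operator and CAP binding site lies upstream, and residual pUC polylinker and lacZα sequence lies downstream of the tag. The stated purpose and associated study concern rare earth element-dependent alcohol dehydrogenases, so the plasmid appears to belong to a panel of synthesised candidate genes from diverse microbes made for expressing and testing such enzymes. The record does not specify the expression host or the exact function of this particular protein.
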