Addgene plasmid #158857: JGI_018359
Purpose: Rare earth element alcohol dehydrogenases
Depositing lab: Joint Genome Institute. Publication: Rare earth element alcohol dehydrogenases widely occur among globally distributed, numerically abundant and environmentally important microbes. Huang J, Yu Z, Groom J, Cheng JF, Tarver A, Yoshikuni Y, Chistoserdova L. ISME J. 2019 Aug;13(8):2005-2017. doi: 10.1038/s41396-019-0414-z. Epub 2019 Apr 5. PubMed 30952993.
Backbone
  Vector backbone: pCM80_PxoxF
  Vector type: Synthetic Biology
Growth in bacteria
  Bacterial resistance: Tetracycline, 10 μg/mL
  Growth temperature: 37°C
  Growth strain: Top10
  Copy number: Low Copy
Gene/Insert
  Gene/Insert name: Dokdonella_2 (alt name: Batch190_p074)
  Species: Synthetic
  Cloning method: Gibson Cloning
Terms and licenses: Academic/Nonprofit Terms; Industry Terms: Not Available to Industry
Depositor comments: pCM80_PxoxF vector with Dokdonella_2 insert, JGI ICE Registry: https://registry.jgi.doe.gov/entry/18359
How to cite: JGI_018359 was a gift from Joint Genome Institute (Addgene plasmid # 158857 ; http://n2t.net/addgene:158857 ; RRID:Addgene_158857)
