>Addgene plasmid #158857 | JGI_018359 | depositor partial sequence | sequence record 306567 | gene insert with vector overlaps
GACTTGTCGGAGGAATCCTCTAGAAATAATTTTGTTTAACTTTAAGAAGGAGATATACCATGAAGTTTCA
TCGGGTCGCGATGGTGTGCACGGCGGTTCTAATGGGGGCCGTCGGCGGAAATGCCATGGCCAACCCCGAG
ACCATCCAGCGCCAAAAGGACCCGAACCAGTGGCCCGCGCCGGGCCGCGACCTCGCCATGACCCGTCACT
CCGCCCTGAAAGACATCTCAACGGAGAACGTGGGAAAGATGCAGATGATCTGGTCGCAGAGCTCCGGCAC
CCTCCGTGGCCACGAGGGCCAGCCGGTCGTCGTGACCGAGGGCGGCAAGGCGATGATGTATCTCATCTCC
GGCTGGCCTAACATTGTTCAGGCGCTCGACCTCAGCGACCCGGACAACCCCAAGGCCATCTGGAAGTACG
TCAAACAGACGGATCGGGATGAGTCCGCCGTTCCACGCGCCTGCTGCGACACCGTCAATCGCGGTCTGAG
CTACGCTGACGGGAAGGTCGTCTTCGGCACGCTTGACGGCTTCGTCATCGCGCTGGACGCGAAGACGGGG
AAGGAGGTGTGGGTGGTCAAGCACGCCTTCCCTGAGAACGGTGAGACTATCACGCCGGCCCCGCTCATCG
CCGAGAACAAGGTGCTCATCGGCTTCGGCGGCGATGAGTTCGCCGCGCGCGGCCGCTTCACCGCCTACAA
CCTCGCCGACGGCAAGAAGCTGTGGGAGTGCCATGCCACCGGGCCGGATAAGGATGTGTGCGTGACCAAG
AACACGAACAAGGCGAACCCGCATTACGGCCAAGGCGGCAAGGACCTCGGGGTGACGGGCTACCCGGGTG
ACGAATGGAAGCGCGGCGGCGGCGCGAGCTGGGGCTTCTATAGCTACGACCCGGAGCTCAAGCTCGTCTA
TCACGCGACGGGCAACCCGGGACTGTGGAGCCCCTCCTATCGGTGCAAGCATAAGACGCACGAGGAGTGC
AACGACGGCTCGCAGGATAACCACTGGTCGATGACCATCTTCGCGCGCAAGGTCGACACCGGCGAGGCCG
TCTGGGCGTACCAGATGACGCCCTTCGACCAGTGGGATTACGACGGCATCAACGAAAACATGCTCGCCGA
CTGGACCATCGACGGTAAGAAGCGCAAGGTCCTGGTGCACTTCGACCGCAACGGTTTCGCTTACGTCCTC
GACCGTGTCGACGGCACGCTCCTGAAAGCGCACAAGTACGTCACCGCAAACTGGGCCGAGAAAGTGGACA
TGAAGACCGGCAAGCCGGTGAAGGTCAAGGAGCACTCGCCGTTCTCGGTGGAGCAGAATACCCAAGTGTG
CCCGTCCGCCATGGGCGGCAAGGACCAGCAGCCCTGCGCGCTGGACCCGAATGAAGAAGGAGTCGCGTAC
TGCCCGACCAACAACTGGTGCATGGAACTGGAGCCGCAGGAGCGGGCCCACACGCAGCAAGGCACCGTCT
ATGTGTTCGCTAACGTGTACATGTACCCGGAGAAGCCGGGCGTCACCGGCAAGTTCAAGAAGTTCAACGT
GCTGACCGGCGAGACCGTGTGGGAGATCCCCGACCCGTATCCCAATTGGGGCGGCGCCCTTATCACAGAC
GGTGGCCTGGCGTTCTATGGCTCGCTGGGCGGCGACTTCCGCGCGGTGGACCGCAAGACCGGTAAGGTGC
TCTGGAGCCGCAAGCTCGGCTCCGGCATCATCGGGAACCCCATCACGTACAAGGTCAACGGGAAGCAGTA
CGTCAGCGTCTGGTCCGGTATCGGCGGCTGGATCGGCCTCCCAGTTACCGCCGGCCTGGACCTCGAGGAC
AAGTTCGGCGCCATCGGGGCGACCGCGATGACCAAGGCCGCCAACCTCGATAAGATTCCTCAGGGGGGCA
CCCTGTACACCTTCCGCATCGGCGACGCCGAAAACCTCTATTTTCAGGGACATCATCACCATCACCATCA
CCACTGACAGCT
